Addgene plasmid #75552: VRK3 gRNA (BRDN0001148188)
Purpose: 3rd generation lentiviral gRNA plasmid targeting human VRK3
Depositing lab: John Doench & David Root. Depositing organization: Broad Institute. Publication: Optimized sgRNA design to maximize activity and minimize off-target effects of CRISPR-Cas9. Doench JG, Fusi N, Sullender M, Hegde M, Vaimberg EW, Donovan KF, Smith I, Tothova Z, Wilen C, Orchard R, Virgin HW, Listgarten J, Root DE. Nat Biotechnol. 2016 Jan 18. doi: 10.1038/nbt.3437. PubMed 26780180.
Backbone
  Vector backbone: lentiGuide-Puro
  Backbone manufacturer: Zhang Lab (Addgene plasmid # 52963)
  Vector type: Mammalian Expression, Lentiviral, CRISPR
  Selectable markers: Puromycin
Growth in bacteria
  Bacterial resistance: Ampicillin, 100 μg/mL
  Growth temperature: 37°C
  Growth strain: DH5alpha
  Copy number: High Copy
Gene/Insert
  Gene/Insert name: VRK3 (alt names: VRK3; NM_001025778.1)
  gRNA/shRNA sequence: TTCCAGACCAGGGACAACCA
  Species: H. sapiens (human)
  Entrez Gene: VRK3
  Promoter: hU6
  Cloning method: Unknown
  Sequencing primers: 5′ U6-F; 3′ pS2-R
Terms and licenses: Academic/Nonprofit Terms; Industry Terms: Not Available to Industry
Depositor comments: The gRNA was designed to target the following Genbank reference sequence(s): NM_001025778.1,NM_016440.3. Note that this plasmid does NOT contain Cas9. It should be used in conjunction with lentiCas9-Blast (Addgene #52962) or otherwise with cell lines already expressing Cas9. Browse the full kinome gRNA library at http://www.addgene.org/pooled-library/broadgpp-human-kinome/ or visit http://www.broadinstitute.org/rnai/public/ for detailed protocols and information.
How to cite: VRK3 gRNA (BRDN0001148188) was a gift from John Doench & David Root (Addgene plasmid # 75552 ; http://n2t.net/addgene:75552 ; RRID:Addgene_75552)
