[The description below was written by a language model from this plasmid's Addgene catalogue record and pLannotate feature annotations shown in this document.]
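Description:
VRK3 gRNA (BRDN0001148188) is a third-generation lentiviral CRISPR guide plasmid built on the lentiGuide-Puro backbone and designed to target the human kinase gene VRK3. It is maintained in E. coli as a high-copy plasmid through a ColE1/pUC-type origin with ampicillin selection from the β-lactamase gene. The backbone also carries an f1 origin, an SV40 origin and poly(A) signal, and remnants of lac and T7/T3 cloning sequences.

The viral transfer cassette begins with an RSV promoter fused to a truncated HIV-1 5' LTR, which drives production of the genomic RNA in packaging cells without Tat. This is followed by the Ψ packaging signal with a partial gag fragment, the Rev response element for nuclear export of the unspliced transcript, and a cPPT/CTS. It ends in a self-inactivating ΔU3 3' LTR, which leaves the integrated provirus without LTR promoter activity.

Two expression units sit between the LTRs. A human U6 RNA polymerase III promoter transcribes the VRK3-specific spacer joined to the Streptococcus pyogenes Cas9 guide RNA scaffold. An EF-1α promoter with its first intron drives puromycin N-acetyltransferase, with a WPRE downstream to enhance transcript expression, allowing puromycin selection of transduced mammalian cells.

The plasmid does not encode Cas9. According to the depositor, it must be paired with a separate Cas9 lentiviral vector or used in cells that already express Cas9. The guide was designed against two VRK3 reference transcripts and belongs to a human kinome gRNA collection, which fits its use for VRK3 knockout in individual or library-scale loss-of-function experiments.
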