Features (pLannotate 1.2.2; 29 found; start..end, strand, type, name):
     14..80      +  CDS            small t antigen (fragment): SV40 (simian virus 40) small t antigen
    106..317     +  promoter       EF-1α core promoter: core promoter for human elongation factor EF-1α
    318..1256    +  intron         EF-1α intron A: intron upstream of the start codon of human EF-1α
   1278..1877    +  CDS            PuroR (fragment): puromycin N-acetyltransferase; pac from Streptomyces; confers resistance to puromycin
   1893..2481    +  misc_feature   WPRE: woodchuck hepatitis virus posttranscriptional regulatory element
   2532..2551    +  misc_feature   cPPT/CTS (fragment): central polypurine tract and central termination sequence of HIV-1
   2553..2786    +  LTR            3' LTR (ΔU3): self-inactivating 3' long terminal repeat (LTR) from HIV-1
   2864..2985    +  polyA_signal   SV40 poly(A) signal: SV40 polyadenylation signal
   3025..3160    +  rep_origin     SV40 ori: SV40 origin of replication
   3181..3199    -  promoter       T7 promoter: promoter for bacteriophage T7 RNA polymerase
   3207..3362    +  CDS            lacZα (fragment): LacZα fragment of β-galactosidase; lacZ fragment
   3367..3795    +  rep_origin     f1 ori (sequence partly withheld): f1 bacteriophage origin of replication; arrow indicates direction of (+) strand synthesis
   3848..3952    +  promoter       AmpR promoter: bla
   3953..4813    +  CDS            AmpR: β-lactamase; bla; confers resistance to ampicillin, carbenicillin, and related antibiotics
   4984..5572    +  rep_origin     ori: high-copy-number ColE1/pMB1/pBR322/pUC origin of replication
   5755..5847    +  CDS            lacI (fragment): lac repressor; lacI; The lac repressor binds to the lac operator to inhibit transcription in E. coli. This inhibition can be relieved by adding lactose or isopropyl-β-D-thiogalactopyranoside (IPTG).
   5860..5881    +  protein_bind   CAP binding site: CAP binding activates transcription in the presence of cAMP. E. coli catabolite activator protein
   5896..5926    +  promoter       lac promoter: promoter for the E. coli lac operon
   5934..5950    +  protein_bind   lac operator: The lac repressor binds to the lac operator to inhibit transcription in E. coli. This inhibition can be relieved by adding lactose or isopropyl-β-D-thiogalactopyranoside (IPTG). lac repressor encoded by lacI
   5995..6013    +  promoter       T3 promoter: promoter for bacteriophage T3 RNA polymerase
   6041..6267    +  promoter       RSV promoter: Rous sarcoma virus enhancer/promoter
   6268..6448    +  LTR            5' LTR (truncated): truncated 5' long terminal repeat (LTR) from HIV-1
   6495..6620    +  misc_feature   HIV-1 Ψ: packaging signal of human immunodeficiency virus type 1
   6604..6967    +  CDS            HIV-1 gag (fragment): gag protein from human immunodeficiency virus 1; gag
   7113..7346    +  misc_feature   RRE: The Rev response element (RRE) of HIV-1 allows for Rev-dependent mRNA export from the nucleus to the cytoplasm.
   7723..7749    +  CDS            Rev (fragment): human immunodeficiency virus 1 (HIV-1) Rev protein; rev; enhances nuclear export of unspliced and incompletely spliced viral mRNAs
   7753..7993    +  promoter       U6 promoter: RNA polymerase III promoter for human U6 snRNA
   8023..8098    +  misc_RNA       gRNA scaffold: guide RNA scaffold for the Streptococcus pyogenes CRISPR/Cas9 system
   8154..8271    +  misc_feature   cPPT/CTS: central polypurine tract and central termination sequence of HIV-1
>Addgene plasmid #75552 | VRK3 gRNA (BRDN0001148188) | addgene full sequence | sequence record 184106 | Addgene Assembled Sequence
CCCGGGTGCAAAGATGGATAAAGTTTTAAACAGAGAGGAATCTTTGCAGCTAATGGACCTTCTAGGTCTT
GAAAGGAGTGGGAATTGGCTCCGGTGCCCGTCAGTGGGCAGAGCGCACATCGCCCACAGTCCCCGAGAAG
TTGGGGGGAGGGGTCGGCAATTGATCCGGTGCCTAGAGAAGGTGGCGCGGGGTAAACTGGGAAAGTGATG
TCGTGTACTGGCTCCGCCTTTTTCCCGAGGGTGGGGGAGAACCGTATATAAGTGCAGTAGTCGCCGTGAA
CGTTCTTTTTCGCAACGGGTTTGCCGCCAGAACACAGGTAAGTGCCGTGTGTGGTTCCCGCGGGCCTGGC
CTCTTTACGGGTTATGGCCCTTGCGTGCCTTGAATTACTTCCACCTGGCTGCAGTACGTGATTCTTGATC
CCGAGCTTCGGGTTGGAAGTGGGTGGGAGAGTTCGAGGCCTTGCGCTTAAGGAGCCCCTTCGCCTCGTGC
TTGAGTTGAGGCCTGGCCTGGGCGCTGGGGCCGCCGCGTGCGAATCTGGTGGCACCTTCGCGCCTGTCTC
GCTGCTTTCGATAAGTCTCTAGCCATTTAAAATTTTTGATGACCTGCTGCGACGCTTTTTTTCTGGCAAG
ATAGTCTTGTAAATGCGGGCCAAGATCTGCACACTGGTATTTCGGTTTTTGGGGCCGCGGGCGGCGACGG
GGCCCGTGCGTCCCAGCGCACATGTTCGGCGAGGCGGGGCCTGCGAGCGCGGCCACCGAGAATCGGACGG
GGGTAGTCTCAAGCTGGCCGGCCTGCTCTGGTGCCTGGCCTCGCGCCGCCGTGTATCGCCCCGCCCTGGG
CGGCAAGGCTGGCCCGGTCGGCACCAGTTGCGTGAGCGGAAAGATGGCCGCTTCCCGGCCCTGCTGCAGG
GAGCTCAAAATGGAGGACGCGGCGCTCGGGAGAGCGGGCGGGTGAGTCACCCACACAAAGGAAAAGGGCC
TTTCCGTCCTCAGCCGTCGCTTCATGTGACTCCACGGAGTACCGGGCGCCGTCCAGGCACCTCGATTAGT
TCTCGAGCTTTTGGAGTACGTCGTCTTTAGGTTGGGGGGAGGGGTTTTATGCGATGGAGTTTCCCCACAC
TGAGTGGGTGGAGACTGAAGTTAGGCCAGCTTGGCACTTGATGTAATTCTCCTTGGAATTTGCCCTTTTT
GAGTTTGGATCTTGGTTCATTCTCAAGCCTCAGACAGTGGTTCAAAGTTTTTTTCTTCCATTTCAGGTGT
CGTGACGTACGGCCACCATGACCGAGTACAAGCCCACGGTGCGCCTCGCCACCCGCGACGACGTCCCCAG
GGCCGTACGCACCCTCGCCGCCGCGTTCGCCGACTACCCCGCCACGCGCCACACCGTCGATCCGGACCGC
CACATCGAGCGGGTCACCGAGCTGCAAGAACTCTTCCTCACGCGCGTCGGGCTCGACATCGGCAAGGTGT
GGGTCGCGGACGACGGCGCCGCCGTGGCGGTCTGGACCACGCCGGAGAGCGTCGAAGCGGGGGCGGTGTT
CGCCGAGATCGGCCCGCGCATGGCCGAGTTGAGCGGTTCCCGGCTGGCCGCGCAGCAACAGATGGAAGGC
CTCCTGGCGCCGCACCGGCCCAAGGAGCCCGCGTGGTTCCTGGCCACCGTCGGAGTCTCGCCCGACCACC
AGGGCAAGGGTCTGGGCAGCGCCGTCGTGCTCCCCGGAGTGGAGGCGGCCGAGCGCGCCGGGGTGCCCGC
CTTCCTGGAGACCTCCGCGCCCCGCAACCTCCCCTTCTACGAGCGGCTCGGCTTCACCGTCACCGCCGAC
GTCGAGGTGCCCGAAGGACCGCGCACCTGGTGCATGACCCGCAAGCCCGGTGCCTGAACGCGTTAAGTCG
ACAATCAACCTCTGGATTACAAAATTTGTGAAAGATTGACTGGTATTCTTAACTATGTTGCTCCTTTTAC
GCTATGTGGATACGCTGCTTTAATGCCTTTGTATCATGCTATTGCTTCCCGTATGGCTTTCATTTTCTCC
TCCTTGTATAAATCCTGGTTGCTGTCTCTTTATGAGGAGTTGTGGCCCGTTGTCAGGCAACGTGGCGTGG
TGTGCACTGTGTTTGCTGACGCAACCCCCACTGGTTGGGGCATTGCCACCACCTGTCAGCTCCTTTCCGG
GACTTTCGCTTTCCCCCTCCCTATTGCCACGGCGGAACTCATCGCCGCCTGCCTTGCCCGCTGCTGGACA
GGGGCTCGGCTGTTGGGCACTGACAATTCCGTGGTGTTGTCGGGGAAATCATCGTCCTTTCCTTGGCTGC
TCGCCTGTGTTGCCACCTGGATTCTGCGCGGGACGTCCTTCTGCTACGTCCCTTCGGCCCTCAATCCAGC
GGACCTTCCTTCCCGCGGCCTGCTGCCGGCTCTGCGGCCTCTTCCGCGTCTTCGCCTTCGCCCTCAGACG
AGTCGGATCTCCCTTTGGGCCGCCTCCCCGCGTCGACTTTAAGACCAATGACTTACAAGGCAGCTGTAGA
TCTTAGCCACTTTTTAAAAGAAAAGGGGGGACTGGAAGGGCTAATTCACTCCCAACGAAGACAAGATCTG
CTTTTTGCTTGTACTGGGTCTCTCTGGTTAGACCAGATCTGAGCCTGGGAGCTCTCTGGCTAACTAGGGA
ACCCACTGCTTAAGCCTCAATAAAGCTTGCCTTGAGTGCTTCAAGTAGTGTGTGCCCGTCTGTTGTGTGA
CTCTGGTAACTAGAGATCCCTCAGACCCTTTTAGTCAGTGTGGAAAATCTCTAGCAGTACGTATAGTAGT
TCATGTCATCTTATTATTCAGTATTTATAACTTGCAAAGAAATGAATATCAGAGAGTGAGAGGAACTTGT
TTATTGCAGCTTATAATGGTTACAAATAAAGCAATAGCATCACAAATTTCACAAATAAAGCATTTTTTTC
ACTGCATTCTAGTTGTGGTTTGTCCAAACTCATCAATGTATCTTATCATGTCTGGCTCTAGCTATCCCGC
CCCTAACTCCGCCCATCCCGCCCCTAACTCCGCCCAGTTCCGCCCATTCTCCGCCCCATGGCTGACTAAT
TTTTTTTATTTATGCAGAGGCCGAGGCCGCCTCGGCCTCTGAGCTATTCCAGAAGTAGTGAGGAGGCTTT
TTTGGAGGCCTAGGGACGTACCCAATTCGCCCTATAGTGAGTCGTATTACGCGCGCTCACTGGCCGTCGT
TTTACAACGTCGTGACTGGGAAAACCCTGGCGTTACCCAACTTAATCGCCTTGCAGCACATCCCCCTTTC
GCCAGCTGGCGTAATAGCGAAGAGGCCCGCACCGATCGCCCTTCCCAACAGTTGCGCAGCCTGAATGGCG
AATGGG
[124 nt withheld, positions 3367-3490]
C
[91 nt withheld, positions 3492-3582]
A
[49 nt withheld, positions 3584-3632]
CCTTTGACGTTGGAGTCCACGTTCTTT
[37 nt withheld, positions 3660-3696]
ACCCTATCTCGGTCTATTCTTTTGATTTATAAGGGATTTTGCCGATTTCGGCCTATTGGTTAAAAAATGA
GCTGATTTAACAAAAATTTAACGCGAATTTTAACAAAATATTAACGCTTACAATTTAGGTGGCACTTTTC
GGGGAAATGTGCGCGGAACCCCTATTTGTTTATTTTTCTAAATACATTCAAATATGTATCCGCTCATGAG
ACAATAACCCTGATAAATGCTTCAATAATATTGAAAAAGGAAGAGTATGAGTATTCAACATTTCCGTGTC
GCCCTTATTCCCTTTTTTGCGGCATTTTGCCTTCCTGTTTTTGCTCACCCAGAAACGCTGGTGAAAGTAA
AAGATGCTGAAGATCAGTTGGGTGCACGAGTGGGTTACATCGAACTGGATCTCAACAGCGGTAAGATCCT
TGAGAGTTTTCGCCCCGAAGAACGTTTTCCAATGATGAGCACTTTTAAAGTTCTGCTATGTGGCGCGGTA
TTATCCCGTATTGACGCCGGGCAAGAGCAACTCGGTCGCCGCATACACTATTCTCAGAATGACTTGGTTG
AGTACTCACCAGTCACAGAAAAGCATCTTACGGATGGCATGACAGTAAGAGAATTATGCAGTGCTGCCAT
AACCATGAGTGATAACACTGCGGCCAACTTACTTCTGACAACGATCGGAGGACCGAAGGAGCTAACCGCT
TTTTTGCACAACATGGGGGATCATGTAACTCGCCTTGATCGTTGGGAACCGGAGCTGAATGAAGCCATAC
CAAACGACGAGCGTGACACCACGATGCCTGTAGCAATGGCAACAACGTTGCGCAAACTATTAACTGGCGA
ACTACTTACTCTAGCTTCCCGGCAACAATTAATAGACTGGATGGAGGCGGATAAAGTTGCAGGACCACTT
CTGCGCTCGGCCCTTCCGGCTGGCTGGTTTATTGCTGATAAATCTGGAGCCGGTGAGCGTGGGTCTCGCG
GTATCATTGCAGCACTGGGGCCAGATGGTAAGCCCTCCCGTATCGTAGTTATCTACACGACGGGGAGTCA
GGCAACTATGGATGAACGAAATAGACAGATCGCTGAGATAGGTGCCTCACTGATTAAGCATTGGTAACTG
TCAGACCAAGTTTACTCATATATACTTTAGATTGATTTAAAACTTCATTTTTAATTTAAAAGGATCTAGG
TGAAGATCCTTTTTGATAATCTCATGACCAAAATCCCTTAACGTGAGTTTTCGTTCCACTGAGCGTCAGA
CCCCGTAGAAAAGATCAAAGGATCTTCTTGAGATCCTTTTTTTCTGCGCGTAATCTGCTGCTTGCAAACA
AAAAAACCACCGCTACCAGCGGTGGTTTGTTTGCCGGATCAAGAGCTACCAACTCTTTTTCCGAAGGTAA
CTGGCTTCAGCAGAGCGCAGATACCAAATACTGTTCTTCTAGTGTAGCCGTAGTTAGGCCACCACTTCAA
GAACTCTGTAGCACCGCCTACATACCTCGCTCTGCTAATCCTGTTACCAGTGGCTGCTGCCAGTGGCGAT
AAGTCGTGTCTTACCGGGTTGGACTCAAGACGATAGTTACCGGATAAGGCGCAGCGGTCGGGCTGAACGG
GGGGTTCGTGCACACAGCCCAGCTTGGAGCGAACGACCTACACCGAACTGAGATACCTACAGCGTGAGCT
ATGAGAAAGCGCCACGCTTCCCGAAGGGAGAAAGGCGGACAGGTATCCGGTAAGCGGCAGGGTCGGAACA
GGAGAGCGCACGAGGGAGCTTCCAGGGGGAAACGCCTGGTATCTTTATAGTCCTGTCGGGTTTCGCCACC
TCTGACTTGAGCGTCGATTTTTGTGATGCTCGTCAGGGGGGCGGAGCCTATGGAAAAACGCCAGCAACGC
GGCCTTTTTACGGTTCCTGGCCTTTTGCTGGCCTTTTGCTCACATGTTCTTTCCTGCGTTATCCCCTGAT
TCTGTGGATAACCGTATTACCGCCTTTGAGTGAGCTGATACCGCTCGCCGCAGCCGAACGACCGAGCGCA
GCGAGTCAGTGAGCGAGGAAGCGGAAGAGCGCCCAATACGCAAACCGCCTCTCCCCGCGCGTTGGCCGAT
TCATTAATGCAGCTGGCACGACAGGTTTCCCGACTGGAAAGCGGGCAGTGAGCGCAACGCAATTAATGTG
AGTTAGCTCACTCATTAGGCACCCCAGGCTTTACACTTTATGCTTCCGGCTCGTATGTTGTGTGGAATTG
TGAGCGGATAACAATTTCACACAGGAAACAGCTATGACCATGATTACGCCAAGCGCGCAATTAACCCTCA
CTAAAGGGAACAAAAGCTGGAGCTGCAAGCTTAATGTAGTCTTATGCAATACTCTTGTAGTCTTGCAACA
TGGTAACGATGAGTTAGCAACATGCCTTACAAGGAGAGAAAAAGCACCGTGCATGCCGATTGGTGGAAGT
AAGGTGGTACGATCGTGCCTTATTAGGAAGGCAACAGACGGGTCTGACATGGATTGGACGAACCACTGAA
TTGCCGCATTGCAGAGATATTGTATTTAAGTGCCTAGCTCGATACATAAACGGGTCTCTCTGGTTAGACC
AGATCTGAGCCTGGGAGCTCTCTGGCTAACTAGGGAACCCACTGCTTAAGCCTCAATAAAGCTTGCCTTG
AGTGCTTCAAGTAGTGTGTGCCCGTCTGTTGTGTGACTCTGGTAACTAGAGATCCCTCAGACCCTTTTAG
TCAGTGTGGAAAATCTCTAGCAGTGGCGCCCGAACAGGGACTTGAAAGCGAAAGGGAAACCAGAGGAGCT
CTCTCGACGCAGGACTCGGCTTGCTGAAGCGCGCACGGCAAGAGGCGAGGGGCGGCGACTGGTGAGTACG
CCAAAAATTTTGACTAGCGGAGGCTAGAAGGAGAGAGATGGGTGCGAGAGCGTCAGTATTAAGCGGGGGA
GAATTAGATCGCGATGGGAAAAAATTCGGTTAAGGCCAGGGGGAAAGAAAAAATATAAATTAAAACATAT
AGTATGGGCAAGCAGGGAGCTAGAACGATTCGCAGTTAATCCTGGCCTGTTAGAAACATCAGAAGGCTGT
AGACAAATACTGGGACAGCTACAACCATCCCTTCAGACAGGATCAGAAGAACTTAGATCATTATATAATA
CAGTAGCAACCCTCTATTGTGTGCATCAAAGGATAGAGATAAAAGACACCAAGGAAGCTTTAGACAAGAT
AGAGGAAGAGCAAAACAAAAGTAAGACCACCGCACAGCAAGCGGCCGCTGATCTTCAGACCTGGAGGAGG
AGATATGAGGGACAATTGGAGAAGTGAATTATATAAATATAAAGTAGTAAAAATTGAACCATTAGGAGTA
GCACCCACCAAGGCAAAGAGAAGAGTGGTGCAGAGAGAAAAAAGAGCAGTGGGAATAGGAGCTTTGTTCC
TTGGGTTCTTGGGAGCAGCAGGAAGCACTATGGGCGCAGCGTCAATGACGCTGACGGTACAGGCCAGACA
ATTATTGTCTGGTATAGTGCAGCAGCAGAACAATTTGCTGAGGGCTATTGAGGCGCAACAGCATCTGTTG
CAACTCACAGTCTGGGGCATCAAGCAGCTCCAGGCAAGAATCCTGGCTGTGGAAAGATACCTAAAGGATC
AACAGCTCCTGGGGATTTGGGGTTGCTCTGGAAAACTCATTTGCACCACTGCTGTGCCTTGGAATGCTAG
TTGGAGTAATAAATCTCTGGAACAGATTTGGAATCACACGACCTGGATGGAGTGGGACAGAGAAATTAAC
AATTACACAAGCTTAATACACTCCTTAATTGAAGAATCGCAAAACCAGCAAGAAAAGAATGAACAAGAAT
TATTGGAATTAGATAAATGGGCAAGTTTGTGGAATTGGTTTAACATAACAAATTGGCTGTGGTATATAAA
ATTATTCATAATGATAGTAGGAGGCTTGGTAGGTTTAAGAATAGTTTTTGCTGTACTTTCTATAGTGAAT
AGAGTTAGGCAGGGATATTCACCATTATCGTTTCAGACCCACCTCCCAACCCCGAGGGGACCCAGAGAGG
GCCTATTTCCCATGATTCCTTCATATTTGCATATACGATACAAGGCTGTTAGAGAGATAATTAGAATTAA
TTTGACTGTAAACACAAAGATATTAGTACAAAATACGTGACGTAGAAAGTAATAATTTCTTGGGTAGTTT
GCAGTTTTAAAATTATGTTTTAAAATGGACTATCATATGCTTACCGTAACTTGAAAGTATTTCGATTTCT
TGGCTTTATATATCTTGTGGAAAGGACGAAACACCGTTCCAGACCAGGGACAACCAGTTTTAGAGCTAGA
AATAGCAAGTTAAAATAAGGCTAGTCCGTTATCAACTTGAAAAAGTGGCACCGAGTCGGTGCTTTTTTAA
GCTTGGCGTAACTAGATCTTGAGACAAATGGCAGTATTCATCCACAATTTTAAAAGAAAAGGGGGGATTG
GGGGGTACAGTGCAGGGGAAAGAATAGTAGACATAATAGCAACAGACATACAAACTAAAGAATTACAAAA
ACAAATTACAAAAATTCAAAATTTTCGGGTTTATTACAGGGACAGCAGAGATCCACTTTGGCGCCGGCTC
GAGGGGG
