>Addgene plasmid #75552 | VRK3 gRNA (BRDN0001148188) | depositor partial sequence | sequence record 143012 | Target Sequence
TTCCAGACCAGGGACAACCA
