>Addgene plasmid #75552 | VRK3 gRNA (BRDN0001148188) | addgene partial sequence | sequence record 184105 | hU6-F
TAGAAAGTAATAATTTCTTGGGTAGTTTGCAGTTTTAAAATTATGTTTTAAAATGGACTATCATATGCTT
ACCGTAACTTGAAAGTATTTCGATTTCTTGGCTTTATATATCTTGTGGAAAGGACGAAACACCGTTCCAG
ACCAGGGACAACCAGTTTTAGAGCTAGAAATAGCAAGTTAAAATAAGGCTAGTCCGTTATCAACTTGAAA
AAGTGGCACCGAGTCGGTGCTTTTTTAAGCTTGGCGTAACTAGATCTTGAGACAAATGGCAGTATTCATC
CACAATTTTAAAAGAAAAGGGGGGATTGGGGGGTACAGTGCAGGGGAAAGAATAGTAGACATAATAGCAA
CAGACATACAAACTAAAGAATTACAAAAACAAATTACAAAAATTCAAAATTTTCGGGTTTATTACAGGGA
CAGCAGAGATCCACTTTGGCGCCGGCTCGAGGGGGCCCGGGTGCAAAGATGGATAAAGTTTTAAACAGAG
AGGAATCTTTGCAGCTAATGGACCTTCTAGGTCTTGAAAGGAGTGGGAATTGGCTCCGGTGCCCGTCAGT
GGGCAGAGCG
